Addgene plasmid #48442: pFUSB4_CAGG
Depositing lab: Stephen Ekker. Depositing organization: Mayo Foundation for Medical Education and Research. Publication: High Efficiency In Vivo Genome Engineering with a Simplified 15-RVD GoldyTALEN Design. Ma AC, Lee HB, Clark KJ, Ekker SC. PLoS One. 2013 May 29;8(5):e65259. doi: 10.1371/journal.pone.0065259. Print 2013. PubMed 23734242.
Backbone
  Vector backbone: pFUS_B4
  Vector type: Mammalian Expression, TALEN
Growth in bacteria
  Bacterial resistance: Spectinomycin, 50 μg/mL
  Growth temperature: 37°C
  Growth strain: Top10
  Copy number: Unknown
Gene/Insert
  Gene/Insert name: RVD sequence: HD NI NN NN
  Species: Synthetic
  Cloning method: Unknown
  Sequencing primers: 5′ ttgatgcctggcagttccct; 3′ cgaaccgaacaggcttatgt
Terms and licenses: Academic/Nonprofit Terms; Industry Terms: Not Available to Industry
Depositor comments: Plasmid was created using Golden Gate cloning.
How to cite: pFUSB4_CAGG was a gift from Stephen Ekker (Addgene plasmid # 48442 ; http://n2t.net/addgene:48442 ; RRID:Addgene_48442)
