[The description below was written by a language model from this plasmid's Addgene catalogue record and pLannotate feature annotations shown in this document.]
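Description:
pFUSB4_CAGG is a small (about 2.9 kb) bacterial intermediate plasmid for Golden Gate assembly of TALENs, built on the pFUS_B4 array vector. It carries a pre-assembled synthetic block of four TAL effector repeats whose repeat-variable diresidues are HD, NI, NN and NN. Under the standard TALE code these specify the bases C, A, G and G, which explains the plasmid name. The catalogue lists the vector type as mammalian expression and TALEN. However, the annotated features include no eukaryotic promoter, polyadenylation signal or nuclease domain, so the plasmid looks like a cloning module rather than an expression construct in its own right.

Propagation in E. coli relies on a high-copy ColE1/pUC-type origin. Selection is with spectinomycin, through the aadA aminoglycoside adenylyltransferase gene (SmR). This gene lies downstream of a fragment of the class 1 integron Pc promoter and a remnant of a gentamicin acetyltransferase gene, both apparently vestiges of the integron cassette the marker came from. Short lacZα and lacI fragments also remain, and the lacZα remnant is consistent with a blue/white screening cassette having been replaced by the repeat array during Golden Gate cloning, which is the method the depositor states was used. The rrnB T1 and T2 terminators are also annotated. The repeat array itself was not annotated by the automated feature detection, so its exact position is not given in the table.

The plasmid comes from work describing a simplified 15-RVD GoldyTALEN design for in vivo genome engineering. Prefabricated repeat blocks of this kind would typically be combined with other array plasmids and a last-repeat module in a final TALEN backbone, reducing the number of assembly steps needed to build a custom nuclease.
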