Features (pLannotate 1.2.2; 8 found; start..end, strand, type, name):
      3..39      -  CDS            lacZα (fragment): LacZα fragment of β-galactosidase; lacZ fragment
    596..619     +  promoter       Pc promoter (fragment): intI1 (promoter lies within the coding sequence); class 1 integron promoter
    795..851     +  CDS            GmR (fragment): gentamycin acetyltransferase; aacC1; confers resistance to gentamycin
    858..1649    +  CDS            SmR: aminoglycoside adenylyltransferase (Murphy, 1985); aadA; confers resistance to spectinomycin and streptomycin
   1742..2330    +  rep_origin     ori: high-copy-number ColE1/pMB1/pBR322/pUC origin of replication
   2513..2605    +  CDS            lacI (fragment): lac repressor; lacI; The lac repressor binds to the lac operator to inhibit transcription in E. coli. This inhibition can be relieved by adding lactose or isopropyl-β-D-thiogalactopyranoside (IPTG).
   2660..2687    -  terminator     rrnB T2 terminator: transcription terminator T2 from the E. coli rrnB gene
   2819..2862    +  terminator     rrnB T1 terminator: Escherichia coli rrnB; transcription terminator T1 from the E. coli rrnB gene
>Addgene plasmid #48442 | pFUSB4_CAGG | depositor full sequence | sequence record 70142 | Full Sequence
ATGTTTTCCCAGTCACGACGTTGTAAAACGACGGCCAGTCTTAAGCGTCTCATGGCCTGACCCCGGACCA
AGTGGTGGCCTATCGCCAGCCACGATGGCGGCAAGCAAGCGCTCGAAACGGTGCAGCGGCTGTTGCCGGT
GCTGTGCCAGGACCATGGCCTGACCCCGGACCAAGTGGTGGCTATCGCCAGCAACATTGGCGGCAAGCAA
GCGCTCGAAACGGTGCAGCGGCTGTTGCCGGTGCTGTGCCAGGACCATGGCCTGACCCCGGACCAAGTGG
TGGCTATCGCCAGCAACAATGGCGGCAAGCAAGCGCTCGAAACGGTGCAGCGGCTGTTGCCGGTGCTGTG
CCAGGACCATGGCCTGACCCCGGACCAAGTGGTGGCTATCGCCAGCAACAATGGCGGCAAGCAAGCGCTC
GAAACGGTGCAGCGGCTGTTGCCGGTGCTGTGCCAGGACCATGGCCTGACCCCGGACCAAGTGGTGGCTA
TCGAGACGTCTAGACCAGCCAGGACAGAAATGCCTCGACTTCGCTGCTACCCAAGGTTGCCGGGTGACGC
ACACCGTGGAAACGGATGAAGGCACGAACCCAGTGGACATAAGCCTGTTCGGTTCGTAAGCTGTAATGCA
AGTAGCGTATGCGCTCACGCAACTGGTCCAGAACCTTGACCGAACGCAGCGGTGGTAACGGCGCAGTGGC
GGTTTTCATGGCTTGTTATGACTGTTTTTTTGGGGTACAGTCTATGCCTCGGGCATCCAAGCAGCAAGCG
CGTTACGCCGTGGGTCGATGTTTGATGTTATGGAGCAGCAACGATGTTACGCAGCAGGGCAGTCGCCCTA
AAACAAAGTTAAACATTATGAGGGAAGCGGTGATCGCCGAAGTATCGACTCAACTATCAGAGGTAGTTGG
CGTCATCGAGCGCCATCTCGAACCGACGTTGCTGGCCGTACATTTGTACGGCTCCGCAGTGGATGGCGGC
CTGAAGCCACACAGTGATATTGATTTGCTGGTTACGGTGACCGTAAGGCTTGATGAAACAACGCGGCGAG
CTTTGATCAACGACCTTTTGGAAACTTCGGCTTCCCCTGGAGAGAGCGAGATTCTCCGCGCTGTAGAAGT
CACCATTGTTGTGCACGACGACATCATTCCGTGGCGTTATCCAGCTAAGCGCGAACTGCAATTTGGAGAA
TGGCAGCGCAATGACATTCTTGCAGGTATCTTCGAGCCAGCCACGATCGACATTGATCTGGCTATCTTGC
TGACAAAAGCAAGAGAACATAGCGTTGCCTTGGTAGGTCCAGCGGCGGAGGAACTCTTTGATCCGGTTCC
TGAACAGGATCTATTTGAGGCGCTAAATGAAACCTTAACGCTATGGAACTCGCCGCCCGACTGGGCTGGC
GATGAGCGAAATGTAGTGCTTACGTTGTCCCGCATTTGGTACAGCGCAGTAACCGGCAAAATCGCGCCGA
AGGATGTCGCTGCCGACTGGGCAATGGAGCGCCTGCCGGCCCAGTATCAGCCCGTCATACTTGAAGCTAG
ACAGGCTTATCTTGGACAAGAAGAAGATCGCTTGGCCTCGCGCGCAGATCAGTTGGAAGAATTTGTCCAC
TACGTGAAAGGCGAGATCACCAAGGTAGTCGGCAAATAACCCTCGAGCCACCCATGACCAAAATCCCTTA
ACGTGAGTTACGCGTCGTTCCACTGAGCGTCAGACCCCGTAGAAAAGATCAAAGGATCTTCTTGAGATCC
TTTTTTTCTGCGCGTAATCTGCTGCTTGCAAACAAAAAAACCACCGCTACCAGCGGTGGTTTGTTTGCCG
GATCAAGAGCTACCAACTCTTTTTCCGAAGGTAACTGGCTTCAGCAGAGCGCAGATACCAAATACTGTCC
TTCTAGTGTAGCCGTAGTTAGGCCACCACTTCAAGAACTCTGTAGCACCGCCTACATACCTCGCTCTGCT
AATCCTGTTACCAGTGGCTGCTGCCAGTGGCGATAAGTCGTGTCTTACCGGGTTGGACTCAAGACGATAG
TTACCGGATAAGGCGCAGCGGTCGGGCTGAACGGGGGGTTCGTGCACACAGCCCAGCTTGGAGCGAACGA
CCTACACCGAACTGAGATACCTACAGCGTGAGCATTGAGAAAGCGCCACGCTTCCCGAAGGGAGAAAGGC
GGACAGGTATCCGGTAAGCGGCAGGGTCGGAACAGGAGAGCGCACGAGGGAGCTTCCAGGGGGAAACGCC
TGGTATCTTTATAGTCCTGTCGGGTTTCGCCACCTCTGACTTGAGCGTCGATTTTTGTGATGCTCGTCAG
GGGGGCGGAGCCTATGGAAAAACGCCAGCAACGCGGCCTTTTTACGGTTCCTGGCCTTTTGCTGGCCTTT
TGCTCACATGTTCTTTCCTGCGTTATCCCCTGATTCTGTGGATAACCGTATTACCGCCTTTGAGTGAGCT
GATACCGCTCGCCGCAGCCGAACGACCGAGCGCAGCGAGTCAGTGAGCGAGGAAGCGGAAGAGCGCCCAA
TACGCAAACCGCCTCTCCCCGCGCGTTGGCCGATTCATTAATGCAGCTGGCACGACAGGTTTCCCGACTG
GAAAGCGGGCAGTGAGCGCAACGCAATTAATACGCGTACCGCTAGCCAGGAAGAGTTTGTAGAAACGCAA
AAAGGCCATCCGTCAGGATGGCCTTCTGCTTAGTTTGATGCCTGGCAGTTTATGGCGGGCGTCCTGCCCG
CCACCCTCCGGGCCGTTGCTTCACAACGTTCAAATCCGCTCCCGGCGGATTTGTCCTACTCAGGAGAGCG
TTCACCGACAAACAACAGATAAAACGAAAGGCCCAGTCTTCCGACTGAGCCTTTCGTTTTATTTGATGCC
TGGCAGTTCCCTACTCTCGCGTTAACGCTAGCATGG
