>Addgene plasmid #48442 | pFUSB4_CAGG | addgene partial sequence | sequence record 70738 | pCR8_F1 5'-ttgatgcctggcagttccct-3'
TCACGACGTTGTAAAACGACGGCCAGTCTTAAGCGTCTCATGGCCTGACCCCGGACCAAGTGGTGGCTAT
CGCCAGCCACGATGGCGGCAAGCAAGCGCTCGAAACGGTGCAGCGGCTGTTGCCGGTGCTGTGCCAGGAC
CATGGCCTGACCCCGGACCAAGTGGTGGCTATCGCCAGCAACATTGGCGGCAAGCAAGCGCTCGAAACGG
TGCAGCGGCTGTTGCCGGTGCTGTGCCAGGACCATGGCCTGACCCCGGACCAAGTGGTGGCTATCGCCAG
CAACAATGGCGGCAAGCAAGCGCTCGAAACGGTGCAGCGGCTGTTGCCGGTGCTGTGCCAGGACCATGGC
CTGACCCCGGACCAAGTGGTGGCTATCGCCAGCAACAATGGCGGCAAGCAAGCGCTCGAAACGGTGCAGC
GGCTGTTGCCGGTGCTGTGCCAGGACCATGGCCTGACCCCGGACCAAGTGGTGGCTATCGAGACGTCTAG
ACCAGCCAGGACAGAAATGCCTCGACTTCGCTGCTACCCAAGGTTGCCGGGTGACGCACACCGTGGAAAC
GGATGAAGGCACGAACCCAGTGGACATAAGCCTGTTCGGTTCGTAAGCTGTAATGCAAGTAGCGTATGCG
CTCACGCAACTGGTCCAGAACCTTGACCGAACGCAGCGGTGGTAACGGCGCAGTGGCGGTTTTCATGGCT
TGTTATGACTGTTTTTTTGGGGTACAGTCTATGCCTCGGGCATCCAAGCAGCAAGCGCGTTACGCCGTGG
GTCGATGTTTGATGTTATGGAGCAGCAACGATGTTACGCAGCAGGGCAGTCGCCCTAAAACAAAGTTAAA
CATTATGA
